Addgene plasmid #67461: pDEST47-ARL4
Purpose: Mammalian expression of hArl4 with stop codon (native expression)
Depositing lab: Richard Kahn. Depositing organization: Emory University. Publication: Tool box: Plasmids for the expression or knockdown of human ARF Family GTPases (ARF/ARL/SAR) and their co-expression in bacteria with N-myristoyltransferases. Kerr SC, Kahn RA. Cell Logist. 2015 Sep 21;5(3):e1090523. doi: 10.1080/21592799.2015.1090523. eCollection 2015 Jul-Sep. PubMed 27057421.
Backbone
  Vector backbone: pcDNA-DEST47
  Backbone manufacturer: Life Technologies
  Vector type: Mammalian Expression
  Selectable markers: Neomycin (select with G418)
Growth in bacteria
  Bacterial resistance: Ampicillin, 100 μg/mL
  Growth temperature: 37°C
  Growth strain: DH5alpha
  Copy number: High Copy
Gene/Insert
  Gene/Insert name: ARL4 (alt name: pRK9s-D47)
  Species: H. sapiens (human)
  Mutation: bp 105 A to T; silent mutation
  Entrez Gene: ARL4A (a.k.a. ARL4)
  Promoter: CMV
  Cloning method: Gateway Cloning
  Sequencing primers: 5′ CMV-F; 3′ GFP-R
Terms and licenses: Academic/Nonprofit Terms; Industry Terms: Not Available to Industry
Depositor comments: Note that the insert contains its native stop codon and does not produce a fusion protein with GFP.
How to cite: pDEST47-ARL4 was a gift from Richard Kahn (Addgene plasmid # 67461 ; http://n2t.net/addgene:67461 ; RRID:Addgene_67461)
