[The description below was written by a language model from this plasmid's Addgene catalogue record.]
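Description:
pDEST47-ARL4 is a mammalian expression plasmid built on the commercial Gateway destination vector pcDNA-DEST47, carrying the human ARL4 (ARL4A) open reading frame, which encodes a member of the ARF family of small regulatory GTPases. The insert was introduced by Gateway recombination and is transcribed from the strong constitutive CMV promoter. The plasmid is maintained at high copy in E. coli under ampicillin selection, and it carries a neomycin resistance marker so that transfected mammalian cells can be selected with G418, which permits stable as well as transient expression.

The backbone is designed to fuse a GFP tag to the C-terminus of the inserted coding sequence, and the use of a GFP reverse primer for sequencing reflects the GFP sequence lying downstream of the insert. In this construct, however, the ARL4 coding sequence retains its native stop codon, so translation terminates before GFP and the protein is produced in untagged, native form rather than as a fusion. The insert differs from the reference sequence by a single A-to-T change at base pair 105, which is recorded as silent and therefore does not alter the encoded protein.

The plasmid belongs to a set of reagents assembled for expression or knockdown of human ARF, ARL and SAR family GTPases. It suits experiments that need unmodified human ARL4 in mammalian cells, for example where a bulky C-terminal tag might interfere with the GTPase's localisation or function. No feature table was supplied, so details such as the replication origin and polyadenylation signal are not stated in the record.
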