>Addgene plasmid #67461 | pDEST47-ARL4 | addgene partial sequence | sequence record 118176 | GFPfusionREV 5'-CTCCACTGACAGAAAATTTG-3'
AGAATTGGGACAACTCCAGTGAAAAGTTCTTCTCCTTTGCTAGCCATTCTAGATCGAACCACTTTGTACA
AGAAAGCTGGGTCCTATCATCTTTTCTTTTTCTGTTGCCGCAACATTTTTCTTCTTTTAATGATCATATC
ATGTAGTTTCTCAAGTCCTTCCTTTAGGCCATCTCCTATGATTGCACAGGTAGGCTGCAAATGCCAAGGA
GTTGATGAGCTCAGTTCACCCATTGCTAACAATTTCTCAATTTCTGAAAGTGACAATGAGTTCCTCAAAT
CTTGTTTGTTAGCAACTATAAGTACAGGGACTCCCTGATTTTCTGATATCCTAGTTATTTTGTGAAGTTC
AGTTTTGGCTTCTTCCATCCTTTCGACATCAACAGAGTCCACAACAAATACAATGCCATCTGTGCATCTG
GTATATGACTTCCACAGTGGCCTTAATTTCTCCTGACCACCTACATCCCAGAAGTGAAAAGTGACTGTTT
TAGAATTTCCCAAGGTTACCTTAATTTTCTCAGTGTTAAATCCTTTGGTAGGTACGGTATTTACAAATTC
ATTGAACTGCAGCCTGTATAAGACAGTTGTCTTTCCAGCACAGTCCAAACCCAGAATAACAATGTGGAAA
GACTGAAATGAAGGCAGGTTGGACAGGATAGAAGTCTGGTCTGACAGCCCATTCCCCATGGTTCTATCTC
CTTCTAAGCCTGCTTTTTTGTACAAACTTGTTTGATCAAGCTTAACTAGCCAGCTTGGGTCTCCCTATAG
TGAGTCGTATTAATTTCGATAAGCCAGTAAGCAGTGGGTTCTCTAGTTAGCCAGAGAGCTCTGCTTATAT
AGACCTCCCACCGTACACGCCTACCGCCCATTTGCGTCAATGGGGCGGAGTTGTTACGACATTTTGGAAA
GTCCCGTTGATTTTGGTGCCAAACAAACTCCCATTG
